>Addgene plasmid #121441 | pIMAY* | addgene full sequence | sequence record 233991 | Addgene NGS Result
ATATTATAATTATCAAAGAGAGGGGTGGCAAACGGTATTTGGCATTATTAGGTTAAAAAATGTAGAAGGA
GAGTGAAACCCATGAACTTTAATAAAATTGATTTAGACAATTGGAAGAGAAAAGAGATATTTAATCATTA
TTTGAACCAACAAACGACTTTTAGTATAACCACAGAAATTGATATTAGTGTTTTATACCGAAACATAAAA
CAAGAAGGATATAAATTTTACCCTGCATTTATTTTCTTAGTGACAAGGGTGATAAACTCAAATACAGCTT
TTAGAACTGGTTACAATAGCGACGGAGAGTTAGGTTATTGGGATAAGTTAGAGCCACTTTATACAATTTT
TGATGGTGTATCTAAAACATTCTCTGGTATTTGGACTCCTGTAAAGAATGACTTCAAAGAGTTTTATGAT
TTATACCTTTCTGATGTAGAGAAATATAATGGTTCGGGGAAATTGTTTCCCAAAACACCTATACCTGAAA
ATGCTTTTTCTCTTTCTATTATTCCATGGACTTCATTTACTGGGTTTAACTTAAATATCAATAATAATAG
TAATTACCTTCTACCCATTATTACAGCAGGAAAATTCATTAATAAAGGTAATTCAATATATTTACCGCTA
TCTTTACAGGTACATCATTCTGTTTGTGATGGTTATCATGCAGGATTGTTTATGAACTCTATTCAGGAAT
TGTCAGATAGGCCTAATGACTGGCTTTTATAATATGAGATAATGCCGACTGTACTTTTTACAGTCGGTTT
TCTAATGTCACTAACCTGCCCCGTTAGTTGACATATGATCATCATAATTCTGTCTCATTATATAACATCC
TCCATACCTTCTATTATAGAATGTATTGCTATTAATCGCAACATCAAACCAAAATAAAAACCCCCTTCGA
CTTTCGTCAGGGGGCTTTTATTTATTCAATAATCCCTCCTCTCAATAAATCTATTGTTGTACTTAATTCA
ACTTCCATTTCTCTGTATCTTTCAATACGCTCTTTTAAGTCCTTAATTTCTTTTTTTAATTCCTCATTTT
CAGCAAATAACTCTTTTTCTTTGTTTGTCATTTTATTTCCCCCGTTTCAGCATCAAGAACCTTTGCATAA
CTTGCTCTATATCCACACTGATAATTGCCCTCAAACCATAATCTAAAGGCGCTAGAGTTTGTTGAAACAA
TATCTTTTACATCATTCGTATTTAAAATTCCAAACTCCGCTCCCCTAAGGCGAATAAAAGCCATTAAATC
TTTTGTATTTACCAAATTATAGTCATCCACTATATCTAAAAGTAAATTCTTCAATTCTCTTTTTTGGCTT
TCATCAAGTGTTATATAGCGGTCAATATCAAAATCATTAATGTTCAAAATATCTTTTTTGTCGTATATAT
GTTTATTCTTAGCAATAGCGTCCTTTGATTCATGAGTCAAATATTCATATGAACCTTTGATATAATCAAG
TATCTCAACATGAGCAACTGAACTATTCCCCAATTTTCGCTTAATCTTGTTCCTAACGCTTTCTATTGTT
ACAGGATTTCGTGCAATATATATAACGTGATAGTGTGGTTTTTTATAGTGCTTTCCATTTTGTATAATAT
TACTATTATTCCATGTATCTTTATCTTTTTTTTCGTCCATATCGTGTAAAGGACTGACAGCCATAGATAC
GCCCAAACTCTCTAATTTTTCTTTCCAATCATTAGGAATTGAGTCAGGATATAATAAAAATCCAAAATTT
CTAGCTTTAGTATTTTTAATAGCCATGATATAATTACCTTATCAAAAACAAGTAGCGAAAACTCGTATCC
TTCTAAAAACGCGAGCTTTCGCTTATTTTTTTTGTTCTGATTCCTTTCTTGCATATTCTTCTATAGCTAA
CGCCGCAACCGCAGATTTTGAAAAACCTTTTTGTTTCGCCATATCTGTTAATTTTTTATCTTGCTCTTTT
GTCAGAGAAATCATAACTCTTTTTTTCGATTCTGAAATCACCATTTAAAAAACTCCAATCAAATAATTTT
ATAAAGTTAGTGTATCACTTTGTAATCATAAAAACAACAATAAAGCTACTTAAATATAGATTTATAAAAA
ACGTTGGCGAAAACGTTGGCGATTCGTTGGCGATTGAAAAACCCCTTAAACCCTTGAGCCAGTTGGGATA
GAGCGTTTTTGGCACAAAAATTGGCACTCGGCACTTAATGGGGGGTCGTAGTACGGAAGCAAAATTCGCT
TCCTTTCCCCCCATTTTTTTCCAAATTCCAAATTTTTTTCAAAAATTTTCCAGCGCTACCGCTCGGCAAA
ATTGCAAGCAATTTTTAAAATCAAACCCATGAGGGAATTTCATTCCCTCATACTCCCTTGAGCCTCCTCC
AACCGAAATAGAAGGGCGCTGCGCTTATTATTTCATTCAGTCATCGGCTTTCATAATCTAACAGACAACA
TCTTCGCTGCAAAGCCACGCTACGCTCAAGGGCTTTTACGCTACGATAACGCCTGTTTTAACGATTATGC
CGATAACTAAACGAAATAAACGCTAAAACGCATGCGGATCCCGAGTTCATGAAAAACTAAAAAAAATATT
GACACTCTATCATTGATAGAGCTTAATTAAAATAAGCTTGATATCGAATTAAGGAGGAAAAAAAATGTCA
GAACAACAAACAATGTCTGAATTAAAACAGCAAGCATTAGTAGATATAAACGAAGCAAATGACGAAAGAG
CTTTACAAGAAGTGAAAGTCAAATATTTGGGAAAGAAAGGTTCTGTTAGTGGATTAATGAAATTGATGAA
AGACTTACCAAATGAAGATAAACCAGCTTTTGGTCAGAAAGTTAATGAACTAAGACAAACTATACAGAAT
GAACTTGATGAGAGACAACAAATGCTAGTGAAAGAAAAATTAAACAAACAGCTAGCAGAAGAAACTATTG
ATGTCTCATTACCAGGAAGACATATTGAAATCGGATCTAAACATCCTTTAACGCGAACGATTGAAGAAAT
CGAAGACTTATTTTTAGGTCTTGGTTATGAAATAGTAAACGGATATGAGGTTGAACAAGATCATTACAAC
TTCGAGATGTTAAATCTTCCAAAATCTCATCCAGCACGAGATATGCAAGATAGTTTCTACATAACAGATG
AAATTTTATTACGAACGCATACTTCTCCAGTACAAGCTAGAACTATGGAATCAAGACATGGACAAGGTCC
TGTAAAAATTATTTGTCCAGGTAAAGTTTACAGAAGAGATTCTGATGATGCGACTCATTCACATCAATTT
ACACAAATAGAAGGATTAGTTGTTGATAAAAATGTGAAGATGAGTGATCTTAAAGGAACATTGGAGTTAC
TTGCAAAAAAACTATTTGGAGCTGATCGAGAAATAAGATTAAGACCTAGTTATTTTCCATTTACAGAACC
ATCTGTAGAAGTAGATGTATCTTGTTTTAAATGTAAAGGCAAAGGTTGCAATGTTTGTAAACACACGGGA
TGGATTGAAATCTTAGGTGCAGGCATGGTTCACCCAAATGTCTTAGAGATGGCTGGTTTTGACTCAAGTG
AGTATAGTGGATTTGGTTTTGGCATGGGTCCGGATAGAATTGCTATGTTAAAATACGGAATCGAAGATAT
TCGACACTTCTACACTAATGATGTACGTTTTTTAGATCAATTTAAAGCAGTTGAAGATCGTGGAGATATG
TAAGGTACCAGATCTCCTCTCGCCTGTCCCCTCAGTTCAGTAATTTCCTGCATTTGCCTGTTTCCAGTCG
GTAGATATTCCACAAAACAGCAGGGAAGCAGCGCTTTTCCGCTGCATAACCCTGCTTCGGGGTCATTATA
GCGATTTTTTCGGTATATCCATCCTTTTTCGCACGATATACAGGATTTTGCCAAAGGGTTCGTGTAGACT
TTCCTTGGTGTATCCAACGGCGTCAGCCGGGCAGGATAGGTGAAGTAGGCCCACCCGCGAGCGGGTGTTC
CTTCTTCACTGTCCCTTATTCGCACCTGGCGGTGCTCAACGGGAATCCTGCTCTGCGAGGCTGGCCGGCT
ACCGCCGGCGTAACAGATGAGGGCAAGCGGCGGAGAATTACAACTTATATCGTATGGGGCTGACTTCAGG
TGCTACATTTGAAGAGATAAATTGCACTGAAATCTAGAAATATTTTATCTGATTAATAAGATGATCTTCT
TGAGATCGTTTTGGTCTGCGCGTAATCTCTTGCTCTGAAAACGAAAAAACCGCCTTGCAGGGCGGTTTTT
CGAAGGTTCTCTGAGCTACCAACTCTTTGAACCGAGGTAACTGGCTTGGAGGAGCGCAGTCACCAAAACT
TGTCCTTTCAGTTTAGCCTTAACCGGCGCATGACTTCAAGACTAACTCCTCTAAATCAATTACCAGTGGC
TGCTGCCAGTGGTGCTTTTGCATGTCTTTCCGGGTTGGACTCAAGACGATAGTTACCGGATAAGGCGCAG
CGGTCGGACTGAACGGGGGGTTCGTGCATACAGTCCAGCTTGGAGCGAACTGCCTACCCGGAACTGAGTG
TCAGGCGTGGAATGAGACAAACGCGGCCATAACAGCGGAATGACACCGGTAAACCGAAAGGCAGGAACAG
GAGAGCGCACGAGGGAGCCGCCAGGGGGAAACGCCTGGTATCTTTATAGTCCTGTCGGGTTTCGCCACCA
CTGATTTGAGCGTCAGATTTCGTGATGCTTGTCAGGGGGGCGGAGCCTATGGAAAAACGGCTTTGCCGCG
GCCCTCTCACTTCCCTGTTAAGTATCTTCCTGGCATCTTCCAGGAAATCTCCGCCCCGTTCGTAAGCCAT
TTCCGCTCGCCGCAGTCGAACGACCGAGCGTAGCGAGTCAGTGAGCGAGGAAGCGGAATATATCCTGTAT
CACATATTCTGCTGACGCACCGGTGCAGCCTTTTTTCTCCTGCCACATGAAGCACTTCACTGACACCCTC
ATCAGTGCCAACATAGTAAGCCAGTATACACTCCGCTAGCGCTGATGTCCGGCGGTGCTTTTGCCGTTAC
GCACCACCCCGTCAGTAGCTGAACAGGAGGGACAGCTGATAGAAACAGAAGCCACTGGAGCACCTCAAAA
ACACCATCATACACTAAATCAGTAAGTTGGCAGCATCACCCGACGCACTTTGCGCCGAATAAATACCTGT
GACGGAAGATCACTTCGCAGAATAAATAAATCCTGGTGTCCCTGTTGATACCGGGAAGCCCTGGGACGTC
GTAATACGACTCACTATAGGGCGAATTGGAGCTCCACCGCGGTGGCGGCCGCTCTAGAACTAGTGGATCC
CCCGGGCTGCAGGAATTCGATATCAAGCTTATCGATACCGTCGACCTCGAGGGGGGGCCCGGTACCCAGC
TTTTGTTCCCTTTAGTGAGGGTTAATTATCCCATTATGCTTTGGCAGTTTATTCTTGACATGTAGTGAGG
GGGCTGGTATAATCACATACGGCCGATAAAGCAAGCATATAATATTGCGTTTCATCTTTAGAAGCGAATT
TCGCCA
Features (pLannotate 1.2.2; 13 found; start..end, strand, type, name):
     82..729     +  CDS            cat: CAT1_STAAU - Experimental evidence at transcript level: Swiss-Prot protein existence level 2. This enzyme is an effector of chloramphenicol resistance in bacteria. From Staphylococcus aureus.
    950..971     -  misc_feature   HA-R (fragment): right homology arm from intron 1 of the mouse Rosa26 gene (Soriano, 1999)
   1138..1758    -  CDS            repB: REPB_STRAG - Experimental evidence at protein level: Swiss-Prot protein existence level 1. Is essential for plasmid replication. Nicks the positive strand at the plus origin of replication. From Streptococcus agalactiae.
   2594..2611    +  protein_bind   tet operator (fragment): bacterial operator O1 for the tetR and tetA genes tetracycline repressor TetR
   2622..2640    -  misc_feature   MCS (fragment): pBluescript multiple cloning site
   2655..3707    +  CDS            pheS: SYFA_STAHJ - Experimental evidence at protein level: Swiss-Prot protein existence level 1. From Staphylococcus haemolyticus (strain JCSC1435).
   3949..4058    +  oriT           oriT: incP origin of transfer
   4200..4745    +  rep_origin     p15A ori: Plasmids containing the medium-copy-number p15A origin of replication can be propagated in E. coli cells that contain a second plasmid with the ColE1 origin.
   4833..4888    +  rep_origin     RSF ori (fragment): Plasmids containing the RSF 1030 origin of replication can be propagated in E. coli cells that contain additional plasmids with compatible origins.
   5007..5150    -  mobile_element IS1 (fragment): prokaryotic transposable element IS1
   5252..5270    +  promoter       T7 promoter: promoter for bacteriophage T7 RNA polymerase
   5279..5386    +  misc_feature   MCS: pBluescript multiple cloning site
   5399..5417    -  promoter       T3 promoter: promoter for bacteriophage T3 RNA polymerase
