[The description below was written by a language model from this plasmid's Addgene catalogue record and pLannotate feature annotations shown in this document.]
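Description:
pIMAY* is an empty Escherichia coli/Staphylococcus aureus shuttle vector for allelic exchange in S. aureus. It is derived from pIMAY, with a de novo synthesized pheS* counter-selection marker added. The catalogue lists a backbone of about 5.6 kb, consistent with the 5,536 nt sequenced record. In E. coli it replicates from a p15A origin and is recorded as low copy. In staphylococci, replication depends on a Gram-positive rolling-circle replicon, annotated here by a repB-like replication initiator gene. The depositor describes this replicon as temperature sensitive, so the plasmid is maintained at a permissive low temperature and lost or forced to integrate at higher temperature. A staphylococcal cat gene (chloramphenicol acetyltransferase) provides chloramphenicol selection in both hosts. An incP oriT is also annotated.

The pheS coding sequence encodes the phenylalanyl-tRNA synthetase alpha subunit. In PheS*-type systems, a mutant enzyme with relaxed substrate specificity makes cells sensitive to a phenylalanine analogue, so cells that have lost the plasmid can be selected. A tet operator fragment lies just upstream of pheS, but the record does not state which promoter drives the gene. Homology arms flanking a desired mutation are inserted by restriction cloning into a pBluescript-type multiple cloning site bracketed by T7 and T3 promoters. Chromosomal integration is then selected, followed by counter-selection for excision and plasmid loss to give marker-free deletions or substitutions.

The short hits to a Rosa26 homology arm, RSF origin and IS1 are fragmentary and probably annotation artefacts. The depositor notes that the plasmid is somewhat unstable and prone to concatenation, and that its temperature sensitivity should be confirmed before use.
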