Addgene plasmid #121441: pIMAY*
Purpose: (Empty Backbone) Allelic exchange plasmid with PheS* counter-selection for Staphylococcus aureus
Depositing lab: Angelika Grundling. Depositing organization: Imperial College London. Publication: Use of the counter selectable marker PheS* for genome engineering in Staphylococcus aureus. Schuster CF, Howard SA, Grundling A. Microbiology. 2019 Apr 3. doi: 10.1099/mic.0.000791. PubMed 30942689.
Backbone
  Vector backbone: pIMAY*
  Backbone size (bp): 5560
  Vector type: Escherichia coli/Staphylococcus aureus shuttle vector
  Selectable markers: Chloramphenicol (S. aureus)
Growth in bacteria
  Bacterial resistance: Chloramphenicol, 25 μg/mL
  Growth temperature: 37°C
  Growth strain: DH5alpha
  Growth instructions: This is an Escherichia coli/Staphylococcus aureus shuttle vector. For S. aureus, grow at 28°C with 10 µg/ml Chloramphenicol.
  Copy number: Low Copy
Gene/Insert
  Cloning method: Restriction Enzyme
Resource information
  A portion of this plasmid was derived from a plasmid made by: The Tim Foster lab, plasmid pIMAY* originated from pIMAY (https://www.addgene.org/68939/ ). Nucleic acid for counter-selector pheS* was synthesized de novo.
Terms and licenses: Academic/Nonprofit Terms; Industry Terms: Not Available to Industry
Depositor comments: Always check if the pIMAY* plasmid is still temperature sensitive in Staphylococcus aureus before attempting allelic exchange (see accompanying protocol). This plasmid has been found to be somewhat unstable and prone to concatenation. Concatenation often does not impact plasmid function, but may reduce transformation efficiencies. You may need to screen multiple colonies to isolate the monomeric version of this plasmid. If you still have trouble isolating the monomeric version, you might consider linearizing, gel extracting, re-ligating, and transforming the plasmid.
How to cite: pIMAY* was a gift from Angelika Grundling (Addgene plasmid # 121441 ; http://n2t.net/addgene:121441 ; RRID:Addgene_121441)
